Addgene plasmid #180069: pDON207 NSP3 A890D
Purpose: Sars-CoV-2 protein mutation
Depositing lab: Markku Varjosalo. Depositing organization: University of Helsinki, Institute of Biotechnology. Publication: SARS-CoV-2-host proteome interactions for antiviral drug discovery. Liu X, Huuskonen S, Laitinen T, Redchuk T, Bogacheva M, Salokas K, Pohner I, Ohman T, Tonduru AK, Hassinen A, Gawriyski L, Keskitalo S, Vartiainen MK, Pietiainen V, Poso A, Varjosalo M. Mol Syst Biol. 2021 Nov;17(11):e10396. doi: 10.15252/msb.202110396. PubMed 34709727.
Backbone
  Vector backbone: pDON207
  Vector type: Mammalian Expression
Growth in bacteria
  Bacterial resistance: Gentamicin, 10 μg/mL
  Growth temperature: 37°C
  Growth strain: DH5alpha
  Copy number: High Copy
Gene/Insert
  Gene/Insert name: SARS-CoV-2 NSP3 A890D
  Species: SARS-CoV-2
  Mutation: NSP3 A890D
  Entrez Gene: ORF1ab (a.k.a. GU280_gp01)
  Tag / fusion protein: MAC-tag (C terminal on insert)
  Cloning method: Gateway Cloning
Terms and licenses: Academic/Nonprofit Terms; Industry Terms
How to cite: pDON207 NSP3 A890D was a gift from Markku Varjosalo (Addgene plasmid # 180069 ; http://n2t.net/addgene:180069 ; RRID:Addgene_180069)
