[The description below was written by a language model from this plasmid's Addgene catalogue record and pLannotate feature annotations shown in this document.]
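Description:
pDON207 NSP3 A890D is a Gateway entry clone built on the pDON207 (pDONR207-type) donor backbone and carrying a coding sequence for SARS-CoV-2 non-structural protein 3 with the A890D substitution. The sequenced plasmid is about 7.1 kb. It replicates in E. coli from a high-copy ColE1/pUC-type origin and is selected with gentamicin through the aacC1 acetyltransferase gene, which is driven by a class 1 integron Pc promoter. Two kanamycin-resistance fragments flank the gentamicin cassette. These look like remnants of an interrupted gene, and kanamycin is not listed as a selection. rrnB T1 and T2 terminators sit upstream of the cloning site and insulate the insert from read-through transcription.

The insert is annotated as a roughly 3.7 kb fragment of the ORF1a polyprotein. The functional text attached to that hit refers to nsp10 and is generic to the polyprotein entry rather than specific to this region. The insert lies between two attL sites, annotated attL3 and attL2, so it can be moved by an LR Clonase reaction into attR-containing destination vectors.

Although the catalogue lists the vector type as mammalian expression, the feature table shows no mammalian promoter, polyadenylation signal or eukaryotic marker, so expression would depend on the destination vector. The catalogue also lists a C-terminal MAC-tag, but no tag is annotated. The tag may be supplied by the destination vector after recombination, though the record does not state this.

The stated purpose is simply a SARS-CoV-2 protein mutation, and the plasmid comes from a study of SARS-CoV-2–host proteome interactions. It therefore likely serves as a source clone for making tagged mutant NSP3 constructs.
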