Features (pLannotate 1.2.2; 11 found; start..end, strand, type, name):
    142..185     +  terminator     rrnB T1 terminator: Escherichia coli rrnB; transcription terminator T1 from the E. coli rrnB gene
    242..337     +  protein_bind   attL3: mutant version of attL; recombination site for the Gateway® LR reaction LR Clonase™
    337..4080    +  CDS            R1A_SARS2 (fragment) (sequence partly withheld): Experimental evidence at protein level: Swiss-Prot protein existence level 1. [Non-structural protein 10]: Plays a pivotal role in viral transcription by stimulating both nsp14 3'-5' exoribonuclease and nsp16 2'-O-methyltransferase activities. Therefore plays an essential role in viral mRNAs cap methylation. From Severe acute respiratory syndrome coronavirus 2 (2019-nCoV) (SARS-CoV-2).
   4082..4181    -  protein_bind   attL2: mutant version of attL; recombination site for the Gateway® LR reaction LR Clonase™
   4304..4930    +  CDS            KanR (fragment): aminoglycoside phosphotransferase; aph(3')-Ia; confers resistance to kanamycin in bacteria or G418 (Geneticin®) in eukaryotes
   4964..5497    -  CDS            GmR: gentamycin acetyltransferase; aacC1; confers resistance to gentamycin
   5686..5714    -  promoter       Pc promoter: intI1 (promoter lies within the coding sequence); class 1 integron promoter
   5692..6039    -  CDS            YPR2_ECOLX (fragment): Protein predicted: Swiss-Prot protein existence level 4. From Escherichia coli.
   6044..6228    +  CDS            KanR (fragment): aminoglycoside phosphotransferase; aph(3')-Ia; confers resistance to kanamycin in bacteria or G418 (Geneticin®) in eukaryotes
   6371..6959    +  rep_origin     ori: high-copy-number ColE1/pMB1/pBR322/pUC origin of replication
   7094..10      -  terminator     rrnB T2 terminator (across the origin): transcription terminator T2 from the E. coli rrnB gene
>Addgene plasmid #180069 | pDON207 NSP3 A890D | addgene full sequence | sequence record 352164 | Addgene NGS Result
ATGGCCTTCTGCTTAGTTTGATGCCTGGCAGTTTATGGCGGGCGTCCTGCCCGCCACCCTCCGGGCCGTT
GCTTCACAACGTTCAAATCCGCTCCCGGCGGATTTGTCCTACTCAGGAGAGCGTTCACCGACAAACAACA
GATAAAACGAAAGGCCCAGTCTTCCGACTGAGCCTTTCGTTTTATTTGATGCCTGGCAGTTCCCTACTCT
CGCGTTAACGCTAGCATGGATCTCGGGCCCCAAATAATGATTTTATTTTGACTGATAGTGACCTGTTCGT
TGCAACAAATTGATGAGCAATGCTTTTTTATAATGCCAACTTTGTACAAAAAAGTTGGCATGGCCCCTAC
CAAGGTGACCTTCGGAGACGACACCGTGATCGAGGTGCAGGGTTACAAGAGCGTGAACATCACCTTCGAG
CTGGACGAACGCATCGACAAGGTGCTGAACGAAAAGTGCTCCGCTTACACCGTGGAGCTGGGCACCGAGG
TGAACGAATTCGCCTGCGTGGTGGCCGACGCTGTGATCAAGACCCTGCAGCCAGTGTCCGAACTGCTGAC
CCCTCTGGGTATCGACCTGGACGAGTGGTCTATGGCTACCTACTACCTGTTCGACGAGAGCGGCGAATTC
AAGCTGGCCTCTCACATGTACTGCAGCTTCTACCCTCCCGACGAAGACGAGGAAGAGGGTGACTGCGAAG
AGGAAGAGTTCGAGCCTTCCACTCAGTACGAGTACGGCACCGAAGACGACTACCAGGGCAAGCCTCTGGA
ATTCGGAGCCACCTCTGCCGCTCTGCAGCCTGAAGAGGAACAGGAGGAAGACTGGCTGGACGACGACTCC
CAGCAGACCGTGGGTCAGCAGGACGGCTCTGAAGACAACCAGACCACCACCATCCAGACCATCGTGGAGG
TGCAGCCTCAGCTGGAGATGGAACTGACCCCAGTGGTGCAGACCATCGAG
[501 nt withheld, positions 961-1461]
GAGATGAAGTCCGAAAAGCAGGTGGAGCAGAAGATCGCCGAGATCCCCAAGGAGGAAGTGAAGCCTTTCA
TCACCGAATCTAAGCCCAGCGTGGAGCAGAGAAAGCAGGACGACAAGAAGATCAAGGCCTGCGTGGAGGA
AGTGACCACCACCCTGGAGGAAACCAAGTTCCTGACCGAGAACCTGCTGCTGTACATCGACATCAACGGC
AACCTGCACCCTGACTCCGCTACCCTGGTGTCTGACATCGACATCACCTTCCTGAAGAAGGACGCCCCCT
ACATCGTGGGCGACGTGGTGCAGGAAGGAGTGCTGACCGCTGTGGTCATCCCTACCAAGAAGGCCGGTGG
CACCACCGAGATGCTGGCCAAGGCTCTGCGTAAGGTGCCAACCGACAACTACATCACCACCTACCCCGGT
CAGGGCCTGAACGGTTACACCGTGGAGGAAGCTAAGACCGTGCTGAAGAAGTGCAAGTCTGCCTTCTACA
TCCTGCCCTCCATCATCTCTAACGAGAAGCAGGAAATCCTGGGCACCGTGAGCTGGAACCTGCGCGAAAT
GCTGGCCCACGCTGAGGAAACCAGGAAGCTGATGCCCGTGTGCGTGGAGACCAAGGCCATCGTGAGCACC
ATCCAGAGAAAGTACAAGGGCATCAAGATCCAGGAGGGTGTGGTGGACTACGGCGCTCGTTTCTACTTCT
ACACCTCCAAGACCACCGTGGCCTCTCTGATCAACACCCTGAACGACCTGAACGAGACCCTGGTGACCAT
GCCACTGGGATACGTGACCCACGGTCTGAACCTGGAGGAAGCCGCTAGATACATGCGTTCCCTGAAGGTG
CCTGCTACCGTGAGCGTGAGCAGCCCTGACGCTGTGACCGCCTACAACGGATACCTGACCTCCTCTAGCA
AGACCCCTGAGGAACACTTCATCGAAACCATCAGCCTGGCCGGTTCCTACAAGGACTGGTCTTACAGCGG
ACAGTCCACCCAGCTGGGCATCGAGTTCCTGAAGCGCGGAGACAAGAGCGTGTACTACACCTCCAACCCA
ACCACCTTCCACCTGGACGGTGAAGTGATCACCTTCGACAACCTGAAGACCCTGCTGTCTCTGCGCGAGG
TGAGGACCATCAAGGTGTTCACCACCGTGGACAACATCAACCTGCACACCCAGGTGGTGGACATGAGCAT
GACCTACGGACAGCAGTTCGGTCCTACCTACCTGGACGGAGCTGACGTGACCAAGATCAAGCCACACAAC
TCCCACGAGGGCAAGACCTTCTACGTGCTGCCTAACGATGACACCCTGAGAGTGGAGGCTTTCGAATACT
ACCACACCACCGACCCATCCTTCCTGGGCAGGTACATGTCTGCCCTGAACCACACCAAGAAGTGGAAGTA
CCCCCAGGTGAACGGACTGACCAGCATCAAGTGGGCCGACAACAACTGCTACCTGGCCACCGCTCTGCTG
ACCCTGCAGCAGATCGAACTGAAGTTCAACCCACCCGCTCTGCAGGACGCTTACTACAGAGCCCGTGCTG
GCGAGGCCGATAACTTCTGCGCTCTGATCCTGGCCTACTGCAACAAGACCGTGGGCGAACTGGGAGACGT
GAGAGAGACCATGAGCTACCTGTTCCAGCACGCCAACGGCGGCAAGGGATTCTGCAAGCTGCACAACTGG
AACTGCGTGAACTGCGACACCTTCTGCGCTGGCTCCACCTTCATCTCTGACGAGGTGGCCAGAGACCTGA
GCCTGCAGTTCAAGCGTCCAATCAACCCCACCGACCAGAGCTCCTACATCGTGGACTCTGTGACCGTGAA
GAACGGTAGCATCCACCTGTACTTCGACAAGGCTGGCCAGAAGACCTACGAGCGCCACTCTCTGAGCCAC
TTCGTGAACCTGGACAACCTGAGGGCCAACAACACCAAGGGCAGCCTGCCTATCAACGTGATCGTGTTCG
ACGGAAAGTCCAAGTGCGAGGAATCTAGCGCCAAGTCCGCCAGCGTGTACTACAGCCAGCTGATGTGCCA
GCCAATCCTGCTGCTGGACCAGGCTCTGGTGTCTGACGTGGGAGACAGCGCCGAAGTGGCCGTGAAGATG
TTCGACGCCTACGTGAACACCTTCTCCTCTACCTTCAACGTGCCTATGGAGAAGCTGAAGACCCTGGTGG
CTACTGCTGAGGCTGAACTGGCTAAGAACGTGTCCCTGGACAACGTGCTGAGCACCTTCATCTCCGCCGC
TAGGCAGGGTTTCGTGGACTCTGACGTGGAAACCAAAGACGTGGTGGAGTGCCTGAAGCTGTCTCACCAG
AGCGACATCGAAGTGACCGGCGACTCCTGCAACAACTACATGCTGACCTACAACAAGGTGGAGAACATGA
CCCCAAGAGACCTGGGAGCTTGCATCGACTGCTCCGCCCGTCACATCAACGCTCAGGTGGCCAAGTCTCA
CAACATCGCCCTGATCTGGAACGTGAAGGACTTCATGAGCCTGTCCGAGCAGCTGCGCAAGCAGATCAGG
AGCGCCGCTAAGAAGAACAACCTGCCCTTCAAGCTGACCTGCGCTACCACCAGACAGGTGGTGAACGTGG
TGACCACCAAGATCGCCCTGAAGGGCGGATACCCAACTTTCTTGTACAAAGTTGGCATTATAAGAAAGCA
TTGCTTATCAATTTGTTGCAACGAACAGGTCACTATCAGTCAAAATAAAATCATTATTTGCCATCCAGCT
GCAGCTCTGGCCCGTGTCTCAAAATCTCTGATGTTACATTGCACAAGATAAAAATATATCATCATGAACA
ATAAAACTGTCTGCTTACATAAACAGTAATACAAGGGGTGTTATGAGCCATATTCAACGGGAAACGTCGA
GGCCGCGATTAAATTCCAACATGGATGCTGATTTATATGGGTATAAATGGGCTCGCGATAATGTCGGGCA
ATCAGGTGCGACAATCTATCGCTTGTATGGGAAGCCCGATGCGCCAGAGTTGTTTCTGAAACATGGCAAA
GGTAGCGTTGCCAATGATGTTACAGATGAGATGGTCAGACTAAACTGGCTGACGGAATTTATGCCTCTTC
CGACCATCAAGCATTTTATCCGTACTCCTGATGATGCATGGTTACTCACCACTGCGATCCCCGGAAAAAC
AGCATTCCAGGTATTAGAAGAATATCCTGATTCAGGTGAAAATATTGTTGATGCGCTGGCAGTGTTCCTG
CGCCGGTTGCATTCGATTCCTGTTTGTAATTGTCCTTTTAACAGCGATCGCGTATTTCGTCTCGCTCAGG
CGCAATCACGAATGAATAACGGTTTGGTTGATGCGAGTGATTTTGATGACGAGCGTAATGGCTGGCCTGT
TGAACAAGTCTGGAAAGAAATGCATAAACTTTTGCCATTCTCACCGGATTCAGTCGTCACTCATGGTGAT
TTCTCACTTGATAACCTTATTTTTGACGAGGGGAAATTAGGCCGGGAAGCCGATCTCGGCTTGAACGAAT
TGTTAGGTGGCGGTACTTGGGTCGATATCAAAGTGCATCACTTCTTCCCGTATGCCCAACTTTGTATAGA
GAGCCACTGCGGGATCGTCACCGTAATCTGCTTGCACGTAGATCACATAAGCACCAAGCGCGTTGGCCTC
ATGCTTGAGGAGATTGATGAGCGCGGTGGCAATGCCCTGCCTCCGGTGCTCGCCGGAGACTGCGAGATCA
TAGATATAGATCTCACTACGCGGCTGCTCAAACTTGGGCAGAACGTAAGCCGCGAGAGCGCCAACAACCG
CTTCTTGGTCGAAGGCAGCAAGCGCGATGAATGTCTTACTACGGAGCAAGTTCCCGAGGTAATCGGAGTC
CGGCTGATGTTGGGAGTAGGTGGCTACGTCTCCGAACTCACGACCGAAAAGATCAAGAGCAGCCCGCATG
GATTTGACTTGGTCAGGGCCGAGCCTACATGTGCGAATGATGCCCATACTTGAGCCACCTAACTTTGTTT
TAGGGCGACTGCCCTGCTGCGTAACATCGTTGCTGCTGCGTAACATCGTTGCTGCTCCATAACATCAAAC
ATCGACCCACGGCGTAACGCGCTTGCTGCTTGGATGCCCGAGGCATAGACTGTACAAAAAAACAGTCATA
ACAAGCCATGAAAACCGCCACTGCGCCGTTACCACCGCTGCGTTCGGTCAAGGTTCTGGACCAGTTGCGT
GAGCGCATACGCTACTTGCATTACAGTTTACGAACCGAACAGGCTTATGTCAACTGGGTTCGTGCCTTCA
TCCGTTTCCACGGTGTGCGTCACCCGGCAACCTTGGGCAGCAGCGAAGTCGAGGCATTTCTGTCCTGGCT
GGCGAACGAGCGCAAGGTTTCGGTCTCCACGCATCGTCAGGCATTGGCGGCCTTGCTGTTCTTCTACGGC
AAGGTGCTGTGCACGGATCTGCCCTGGCTTCAGGAGATCGGAAGACCTCGGCCGTCGCGGCGCTTGCCGG
TGGTGCTGACCCCGGATGAAGTGGTTCGCATCCTCGGTTTTCTGGAAGGCGAGCATCGTTTGTTCGCCCA
GGACTCTAGCTATAGTTCTAGTGGTTGGCTACTAATAGGTTGTATTGATGTTGGACGAGTCGGAATCGCA
GACCGATACCAGGATCTTGCCATCCTATGGAACTGCCTCGGTGAGTTTTCTCCTTCATTACAGAAACGGC
TTTTTCAAAAATATGGTATTGATAATCCTGATATGAATAAATTGCAGTTTCATTTGATGCTCGATGAGTT
TTTCTAATCAGAATTGGTTAATTGGTTGTAACACTGGCAGAGCATTACGCTGACTTGACGGGACGGCGCA
AGCTCATGACCAAAATCCCTTAACGTGAGTTTTCGTTCCACTGAGCGTCAGACCCCGTAGAAAAGATCAA
AGGATCTTCTTGAGATCCTTTTTTTCTGCGCGTAATCTGCTGCTTGCAAACAAAAAAACCACCGCTACCA
GCGGTGGTTTGTTTGCCGGATCAAGAGCTACCAACTCTTTTTCCGAAGGTAACTGGCTTCAGCAGAGCGC
AGATACCAAATACTGTTCTTCTAGTGTAGCCGTAGTTAGGCCACCACTTCAAGAACTCTGTAGCACCGCC
TACATACCTCGCTCTGCTAATCCTGTTACCAGTGGCTGCTGCCAGTGGCGATAAGTCGTGTCTTACCGGG
TTGGACTCAAGACGATAGTTACCGGATAAGGCGCAGCGGTCGGGCTGAACGGGGGGTTCGTGCACACAGC
CCAGCTTGGAGCGAACGACCTACACCGAACTGAGATACCTACAGCGTGAGCTATGAGAAAGCGCCACGCT
TCCCGAAGGGAGAAAGGCGGACAGGTATCCGGTAAGCGGCAGGGTCGGAACAGGAGAGCGCACGAGGGAG
CTTCCAGGGGGAAACGCCTGGTATCTTTATAGTCCTGTCGGGTTTCGCCACCTCTGACTTGAGCGTCGAT
TTTTGTGATGCTCGTCAGGGGGGCGGAGCCTATGGAAAAACGCCAGCAACGCGGCCTTTTTACGGTTCCT
GGCCTTTTGCTGGCCTTTTGCTCACATGTTCTTTCCTGCGTTATCCCCTGATTCTGTGGATAACCGTATT
ACCGCTAGCCAGGAAGAGTTTGTAGAAACGCAAAAAGGCCATCCGTCAGG
